Addgene plasmid #23870: pDONR223-DAK
Depositing lab: William Hahn & David Root. Depositing organization: Dana-Farber Cancer Institute. Publication: COT drives resistance to RAF inhibition through MAP kinase pathway reactivation. Johannessen CM, Boehm JS, Kim SY, Thomas SR, Wardwell L, Johnson LA, Emery CM, Stransky N, Cogdill AP, Barretina J, Caponigro G, Hieronymus H, Murray RR, Salehi-Ashtiani K, Hill DE, Vidal M, Zhao JJ, Yang X, Alkan O, Kim S, Harris JL, Wilson CJ, Myer VE, Finan PM, Root DE, Roberts TM, Golub T, Flaherty KT, Dummer R, Weber BL, Sellers WR, Schlegel R, Wargo JA, Hahn WC, Garraway LA. Nature. 2010 Dec 16;468(7326):968-72. doi: 10.1038/nature09627 PubMed 21107320.
Backbone
  Vector backbone: pDONR223
  Backbone manufacturer: Invitrogen
  Backbone size w/o insert (bp): 5005
  Vector type: Gateway Donor vector
Growth in bacteria
  Bacterial resistance: Spectinomycin, 50 μg/mL
  Growth temperature: 37°C
  Growth strain: DH5alpha
  Copy number: High Copy
Gene/Insert
  Gene/Insert name: DAK (alt name: dihydroxyacetone kinase 2 homolog (S. cerevisiae);DAK)
  Species: H. sapiens (human)
  Insert size (bp): 1728
  Entrez Gene: DAK (a.k.a. NET45)
  Cloning method: Gateway Cloning
  Sequencing primers: 5′ M13pUC-fwd; 3′ M13rev
Terms and licenses: Academic/Nonprofit Terms; Industry Terms: Not Available to Industry
Depositor comments: The ORF has no Stop codon. This design enables easy recombination into a destination vector to add an epitope tag of choice and Stop codon to the ORF. Do NOT use this plasmid directly for transfections. A set of 4 custom lentiviral vectors is available ( pLX301 (http://www.addgene.org/25895/) , pLX302 (http://www.addgene.org/25896/) , pLX303 (http://www.addgene.org/25897/) , pLX304 (http://www.addgene.org/25890/) ) to be used to express these ORFs in mammalian cells. These plasmids are not included in the kit and must be ordered separately.
How to cite: pDONR223-DAK was a gift from William Hahn & David Root (Addgene plasmid # 23870 ; http://n2t.net/addgene:23870 ; RRID:Addgene_23870)
