[The description below was written by a language model from this plasmid's Addgene catalogue record.]
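Description:
pDONR223-DAK is a Gateway entry clone built on the Invitrogen pDONR223 donor backbone (about 5 kb without insert). It carries the open reading frame of human DAK, the homolog of the S. cerevisiae dihydroxyacetone kinase 2 gene (also known as NET45). The insert is about 1.7 kb and was introduced by Gateway recombination. The plasmid is maintained in E. coli as a high-copy vector under spectinomycin selection. The record gives no feature table, so the origin of replication and the exact att sites flanking the ORF are not stated. In a recombined donor vector of this type, the ORF would normally sit between attL sites ready for an LR reaction. M13 forward and reverse primer sites on either side of the insert are listed for sequence verification.

The ORF was cloned without a stop codon. This "open" configuration lets the coding sequence be moved by recombination into a destination vector that supplies a C-terminal epitope tag of choice and the terminating stop codon. No promoter is recorded for driving the insert in mammalian cells, and the depositors state that the plasmid should not be transfected directly. It serves as a shuttle and archival clone rather than an expression construct. The depositors point to a companion set of lentiviral destination vectors (pLX301 to pLX304), obtained separately, for expressing the ORF in mammalian cells. The comments also mention a kit, which suggests the clone belongs to a larger ORF collection, and the associated publication concerns resistance to RAF inhibition through MAP kinase pathway reactivation.
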