>Addgene plasmid #23870 | pDONR223-DAK | depositor partial sequence | sequence record 11039 | Author sequence
ATGACCTCCAAGAAGCTGGTGAACTCGGTGGCTGGCTGTGCTGATGACGCTCTTGCTGGCCTGGTGGCCT
GCAACCCCAACCTGCAGCTCCTGCAGGGCCACCGCGTGGCCCTCCGTTCTGACCTGGACAGCCTCAAGGG
CCGGGTGGCACTGCTGTCGGGTGGGGGCTCTGGCCATGAGCCTGCCCATGCTGGTTTCATAGGGAAGGGG
ATGCTGACTGGGGTCATCGCGGGAGCTGTGTTCACCTCCCCGGCAGTGGGCAGCATCCTGGCAGCCATCA
GGGCCGTGGCCCAGGCCGGCACAGTGGGGACGCTCCTTATCGTGAAGAACTACACTGGGGATCGGCTCAA
CTTCGGCCTGGCCCGGGAGCAGGCCCGGGCTGAAGGCATCCCGGTGGAGATGGTGGTGATTGGGGACGAC
AGCGCCTTCACTGTCCTGAAGAAGGCAGGCCGGCGGGGGCTGTGCGGCACGGTGCTTATACACAAGGTGG
CAGGTGCTCTGGCTGAGGCTGGTGTGGGGCTGGAGGAGATCGCAAAGCAGGTGAACGTGGTCGCCAAGGC
CATGGGTACCCTGGGGGTGAGCTTATCCTCCTGCAGCGTCCCTGGTTCCAAACCCACCTTCGAGCTCTCA
GCCGACGAGGTGGAGCTGGGCCTGGGGATCCACGGGGAAGCTGGTGTGCGCCGGATAAAGATGGCAACCG
CCGATGAGATTGTGAAACTCATGCTCGACCACATGACAAACACCACCAACGCGTCCCATGTGCCTGTGCA
GCCCGGCTCCTCAGTTGTGATGATGGTCAACAACCTGGGTGGCCTGTCATTCCTGGAACTGGGCATCATA
GCCGACGCTACCGTCCGCTCCCTGGAGGGCCGCGGGGTGAAGATTGCCCGTGCCCTGGTGGGCACCTTCA
TGTCAGCACTGGAGATGCCTGGCATTTCTCTCACCCTCCTGCTGGTGGATGAGCCTCTCCTGAAACTGAT
AGATGCTGAAACCACTGCAGCAGCCTGGCCTAACGTGGCTGCAGTCTCCATTACTGGGCGGAAGCGGAGC
CGGGTAGCCCCTGCCGAGCCCCAGGAGGCCCCTGATTCCACTGCTGCAGGAGGCTCAGCCTCGAAGCGGA
TGGCGCTGGTGCTGGAACGGGTGTGCAGCACTCTCCTGGGCCTGGAGGAACACCTGAATGCCCTGGACCG
GGCTGCTGGTGACGGCGACTGTGGCACCACCCACAGCCGTGCGGCCAGAGCAATCCAGGAGTGGCTGAAG
GAGGGCCCACCCCCTGCCAGCCCTGCCCAGCTGCTCTCCAAGTTGTCTGTCCTGCTCCTGGAGAAGATGG
GAGGCTCATCTGGGGCGCTCTATGGCCTGTTCCTGACTGCGGCTGCACAGCCCCTGAAGGCCAAGACCAG
CCTCCCAGCCTGGTCTGCTGCCATGGATGCCGGCCTGGAAGCCATGCAGAAGTATGGCAAGGCTGCTCCA
GGGGACAGGACTATGCTGGATTCTCTGTGGGCAGCGGGGCAGGAGCTCCAAGCCTGGAAGAGCCCAGGAG
CTGATCTGTTACAAGTCCTGACCAAAGCAGTCAAGAGTGCCGAAGCTGCAGCCGAGGCCACCAAGAATAT
GGAAGCTGGAGCCGGAAGAGCCAGTTATATCAGCTCAGCACGGCTGGAGCAGCCAGACCCCGGGGCGGTG
GCAGCTGCTGCCATCCTCCGGGCCATCTTGGAGGTCTTGCAGAGCTAG
