>Addgene plasmid #23870 | pDONR223-DAK | addgene partial sequence | sequence record 29652 | 23870 with M13pUC-fwd
TAGCTCGGGCCCAATAATGATTTTATTTTGACTGATAGTGACCTGTTCGTTGCAACAAATTGATGAGCAA
TGCTTTTTTATAATGCCAACTTTGTACAAAAAAGTTGGCATGACCTCCAAGAAGCTGGTGAACTCGGTGG
CTGGCTGTGCTGATGACGCTCTTGCTGGCCTGGTGGCCTGCAACCCCAACCTGCAGCTCCTGCAGGGCCA
CCGCGTGGCCCTCCGTTCTGACCTGGACAGCCTCAAGGGCCGGGTGGCACTGCTGTCGGGTGGGGGCTCT
GGCCATGAGCCTGCCCATGCTGGTTTCATAGGGAAGGGGATGCTGACTGGGGTCATCGCGGGAGCTGTGT
TCACCTCCCCGGCAGTGGGCAGCATCCTGGCAGCCATCAGGGCCGTGGCCCAGGCCGGCACAGTGGGGAC
GCTCCTTATCGTGAAGAACTACACTGGGGATCGGCTCAACTTCGGCCTGGCCCGGGAGCAGGCCCGGGCT
GAAGGCATCCCGGTGGAGATGGTGGTGATTGGGGACGACAGCGCCTTCACTGTCCTGAAGAAGGCAGGCC
GGCGGGGGCTGTGCGGCACGGTGCTTATACACAAGGTGGCAGGTGCTCTGGCTGAGGCTGGTGTGGGGCT
GGAGGAGATCGCAAAGCAGGTGAACGTGGTCGCCAAGGCCATGGGTACCCTGGGGGTGAGCTTATCCTCC
TGCAGCGTCCCTGGTTCCAAACCCACCTTCGAGCTCTCAGCCGACGAGGTGGAGCTGGGCCTGGGGATCC
ACGGGGAAGCTGGTGTGCGCCG
